Addgene plasmid #188549: pHAGE-EF1aL-E690Kmut_ABCA3-GFP
Purpose: Lentiviral vector allowing for EF1aL-driven constitutive expression of E690K mutant human ABCA3:GFP fusion protein
Depositing lab: Darrell Kotton. Depositing organization: Boston University Medical Campus. Publication: Human pluripotent stem cell modeling of alveolar type 2 cell dysfunction caused by ABCA3 mutations. Sun YL, Hennessey EE, Heins H, Yang P, Villacorta-Martin C, Kwan J, Gopalan K, James M, Emili A, Cole FS, Wambach JA, Kotton DN. J Clin Invest. 2024 Jan 16;134(2):e164274. doi: 10.1172/JCI164274. PubMed 38226623.
Backbone
  Vector backbone: p1951_pHAGE-EFaL-GFP-W
  Backbone size w/o insert (bp): 7036
  Total vector size (bp): 12911
  Vector type: Lentiviral
Growth in bacteria
  Bacterial resistance: Ampicillin, 100 μg/mL
  Growth temperature: 37°C
  Growth strain: NEB Stable
  Copy number: Unknown
Gene/Insert
  Gene/Insert name: ABCA3:GFP
  Species: H. sapiens (human)
  Insert size (bp): 5875
  Mutation: amino acid E690->K690 (ABCA3 gene)
  GenBank ID: NC_000016.10
  Entrez Gene: ABCA3 (a.k.a. ABC-C, ABC3, EST111653, LBM180, SMDP3)
  Promoter: EF1aL
  Tag / fusion protein: GFP (C terminal on insert)
  Cloning method: Restriction Enzyme; 5′ cloning site NotI (not destroyed); 3′ cloning site NotI (not destroyed)
  Sequencing primers: 5′ n/a; 3′ n/a
Terms and licenses: Academic/Nonprofit Terms; Industry Terms: Not Available to Industry
How to cite: pHAGE-EF1aL-E690Kmut_ABCA3-GFP was a gift from Darrell Kotton (Addgene plasmid # 188549 ; http://n2t.net/addgene:188549 ; RRID:Addgene_188549)
