[The description below was written by a language model from this plasmid's Addgene catalogue record and pLannotate feature annotations shown in this document.]
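Description:
pHAGE-EF1aL-E690Kmut_ABCA3-GFP is an HIV-1-derived lentiviral transfer vector of about 12.9 kb, built on a pHAGE EF1aL-GFP-WPRE backbone, for constitutive expression of a mutant human ABCA3 protein fused to GFP. It is propagated in E. coli through a high-copy ColE1/pUC-type origin and selected with ampicillin via the β-lactamase gene. The remaining bacterial and SV40 annotations (lac promoter/operator, lacI, SV40 origin and poly(A) fragments) are short backbone remnants with no stated function.

The viral portion carries a truncated 5' LTR, the Ψ packaging signal with an adjoining gag fragment, the Rev response element for Rev-dependent nuclear export of the genomic RNA, and the cPPT/CTS, which aids nuclear import of the reverse-transcribed genome. It ends in a ΔU3 self-inactivating 3' LTR, so the integrated provirus lacks LTR promoter activity and expression depends on the internal promoter. That promoter is the long form of human EF-1α, which drives the ABCA3 open reading frame joined at its C terminus to GFP; the feature table identifies this GFP as codon-optimised AcGFP1. A WPRE downstream of the fusion enhances transcript stability and expression. The ABCA3 sequence carries the E690K amino acid substitution, and the cassette was inserted at NotI sites that are retained on both sides.

ABCA3 is a phospholipid transporter of lamellar bodies involved in pulmonary surfactant homeostasis. The fluorescent fusion allows the expression and localisation of the E690K variant to be followed in transduced cells, and the associated work concerns modelling alveolar type 2 cell dysfunction caused by ABCA3 mutations in human pluripotent stem cell-derived cells.
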