Features (pLannotate 1.2.2; 23 found; start..end, strand, type, name):
    377..634     +  LTR            5' LTR (truncated): truncated 5' long terminal repeat (LTR) from HIV-1
    681..806     +  misc_feature   HIV-1 Ψ: packaging signal of human immunodeficiency virus type 1
    790..1128    +  CDS            HIV-1 gag (fragment): gag protein from human immunodeficiency virus 1; gag
   1303..1536    +  misc_feature   RRE: The Rev response element (RRE) of HIV-1 allows for Rev-dependent mRNA export from the nucleus to the cytoplasm.
   1913..2013    +  CDS            Rev (fragment): human immunodeficiency virus 1 (HIV-1) Rev protein; rev; enhances nuclear export of unspliced and incompletely spliced viral mRNAs
   2058..2175    +  misc_feature   cPPT/CTS: central polypurine tract and central termination sequence of HIV-1
   2223..3401    +  promoter       EF-1α promoter: strong constitutive promoter for human elongation factor EF-1α
   3457..8568    +  CDS            ABCA3: ABCA3_HUMAN - Also known as ABC3. Experimental evidence at protein level: Swiss-Prot protein existence level 1. Catalyzes the ATP-dependent transport of phospholipids such as phosphatidylcholine and phosphoglycerol from the cytoplasm into the lumen side of lamellar bodies, in turn participates in the lamellar bodies biogenesis and homeostasis of pulmonary surfactant (PubMed:16959783, PubMed:17574245, PubMed:28887056, PubMed:31473345, PubMed:27177387). Transports preferentially phosphatidylcholine containing short acyl chains (PubMed:27177387). In addition plays a role as an efflux transporter
   8575..9294    +  CDS            AcGFP1: Aequorea coerulescens GFP mammalian codon-optimized
   9307..9895    +  misc_feature   WPRE: woodchuck hepatitis virus posttranscriptional regulatory element
   9903..9968    +  CDS            nef (fragment): NEF_HV1Z2 - Experimental evidence at protein level: Swiss-Prot protein existence level 1. Extracellular Nef protein targets CD4(+) T-lymphocytes for apoptosis by interacting with CXCR4 surface receptors. From Human immunodeficiency virus type 1 group M subtype D (isolate Z2/CDC-Z34) (HIV-1).
   9970..10203   +  LTR            3' LTR (ΔU3): self-inactivating 3' long terminal repeat (LTR) from HIV-1
  10408..10512   +  promoter       AmpR promoter: bla
  10513..11373   +  CDS            AmpR: β-lactamase; bla; confers resistance to ampicillin, carbenicillin, and related antibiotics
  11544..12132   +  rep_origin     ori: high-copy-number ColE1/pMB1/pBR322/pUC origin of replication
  12315..12369   +  CDS            lacI (fragment): lac repressor; lacI; The lac repressor binds to the lac operator to inhibit transcription in E. coli. This inhibition can be relieved by adding lactose or isopropyl-β-D-thiogalactopyranoside (IPTG).
  12375..12468   +  rep_origin     SV40 ori (fragment): SV40 origin of replication
  12493..12530   +  CDS            lacI (fragment): lac repressor; lacI; The lac repressor binds to the lac operator to inhibit transcription in E. coli. This inhibition can be relieved by adding lactose or isopropyl-β-D-thiogalactopyranoside (IPTG).
  12543..12564   +  protein_bind   CAP binding site: CAP binding activates transcription in the presence of cAMP. E. coli catabolite activator protein
  12579..12609   +  promoter       lac promoter: promoter for the E. coli lac operon
  12613..12635   +  protein_bind   lac operator (fragment): The lac repressor binds to the lac operator to inhibit transcription in E. coli. This inhibition can be relieved by adding lactose or isopropyl-β-D-thiogalactopyranoside (IPTG). lac repressor encoded by lacI
  12667..12750   +  polyA_signal   SV40 poly(A) signal (fragment): SV40 polyadenylation signal
  12917..329     +  CDS            nef (fragment) (across the origin): NEF_HV1BR - Experimental evidence at protein level: Swiss-Prot protein existence level 1. Extracellular Nef protein targets CD4(+) T-lymphocytes for apoptosis by interacting with CXCR4 surface receptors (PubMed:14990729). From Human immunodeficiency virus type 1 group M subtype B (isolate BRU/LAI) (HIV-1).
>Addgene plasmid #188549 | pHAGE-EF1aL-E690Kmut_ABCA3-GFP | addgene full sequence | sequence record 372777 | Addgene NGS Result
TGGAAGGGCTAATTCACTCCCAAAGAAGACAAGATATCCTTGATCTGTGGATCTACCACACACAAGGCTA
CTTCCCTGATTAGCAGAACTACACACCAGGGCCAGGGGTCAGATATCCACTGACCTTTGGATGGTGCTAC
AAGCTAGTACCAGTTGAGCCAGATAAGGTAGAAGAGGCCAATAAAGGAGAGAACACCAGCTTGTTACACC
CTGTGAGCCTGCATGGGATGGATGACCCGGAGAGAGAAGTGTTAGAGTGGAGGTTTGACAGCCGCCTAGC
ATTTCATCACGTGGCCCGAGAGCTGCATCCGGAGTACTTCAAGAACTGCTGATATCGAGCTTGCTACAAG
GGACTTTCCGCTGGGGACTTTCCAGGGAGGCGTGGCCTGGGCGGGACTGGGGAGTGGCGAGCCCTCAGAT
CCTGCATATAAGCAGCTGCTTTTTGCCTGTACTGGGTCTCTCTGGTTAGACCAGATCTGAGCCTGGGAGC
TCTCTGGCTAACTAGGGAACCCACTGCTTAAGCCTCAATAAAGCTTGCCTTGAGTGCTTCAAGTAGTGTG
TGCCCGTCTGTTGTGTGACTCTGGTAACTAGAGATCCCTCAGACCCTTTTAGTCAGTGTGGAAAATCTCT
AGCAGTGGCGCCCGAACAGGGACTTGAAAGCGAAAGGGAAACCAGAGGAGCTCTCTCGACGCAGGACTCG
GCTTGCTGAAGCGCGCACGGCAAGAGGCGAGGGGCGGCGACTGGTGAGTACGCCAAAAATTTTGACTAGC
GGAGGCTAGAAGGAGAGAGATGGGTGCGAGAGCGTCAGTATTAAGCGGGGGAGAATTAGATCGCGATGGG
AAAAAATTCGGTTAAGGCCAGGGGGAAAGAAAAAATATAAATTAAAACATATAGTATGGGCAAGCAGGGA
GCTAGAACGATTCGCAGTTAATCCTGGCCTGTTAGAAACATCAGAAGGCTGTAGACAAATACTGGGACAG
CTACAACCATCCCTTCAGACAGGATCAGAAGAACTTAGATCATTATATAATACAGTAGCAACCCTCTATT
GTGTGCATCAAAGGATAGAGATAAAAGACACCAAGGAAGCTTTAGACAAGATAGAGGAAGAGCAAAACAA
AAGTAAGACCACCGCACAGCAAGCGGCCGGCCGCTGATCTTCAGACCTGGAGGAGGAGATATGAGGGACA
ATTGGAGAAGTGAATTATATAAATATAAAGTAGTAAAAATTGAACCATTAGGAGTAGCACCCACCAAGGC
AAAGAGAAGAGTGGTGCAGAGAGAAAAAAGAGCAGTGGGAATAGGAGCTTTGTTCCTTGGGTTCTTGGGA
GCAGCAGGAAGCACTATGGGCGCAGCGTCAATGACGCTGACGGTACAGGCCAGACAATTATTGTCTGGTA
TAGTGCAGCAGCAGAACAATTTGCTGAGGGCTATTGAGGCGCAACAGCATCTGTTGCAACTCACAGTCTG
GGGCATCAAGCAGCTCCAGGCAAGAATCCTGGCTGTGGAAAGATACCTAAAGGATCAACAGCTCCTGGGG
ATTTGGGGTTGCTCTGGAAAACTCATTTGCACCACTGCTGTGCCTTGGAATGCTAGTTGGAGTAATAAAT
CTCTGGAACAGATTTGGAATCACACGACCTGGATGGAGTGGGACAGAGAAATTAACAATTACACAAGCTT
AATACACTCCTTAATTGAAGAATCGCAAAACCAGCAAGAAAAGAATGAACAAGAATTATTGGAATTAGAT
AAATGGGCAAGTTTGTGGAATTGGTTTAACATAACAAATTGGCTGTGGTATATAAAATTATTCATAATGA
TAGTAGGAGGCTTGGTAGGTTTAAGAATAGTTTTTGCTGTACTTTCTATAGTGAATAGAGTTAGGCAGGG
ATATTCACCATTATCGTTTCAGACCCACCTCCCAACCCCGAGGGGACCCGACAGGCCCGAAGGAATAGAA
GAAGAAGGTGGAGAGAGAGACAGAGACAGATCCATTCGATTAGTGAACGGATCTCGACGGTATCGCCGAA
TTCACAAATGGCAGTATTCATCCACAATTTTAAAAGAAAAGGGGGGATTGGGGGGTACAGTGCAGGGGAA
AGAATAGTAGACATAATAGCAACAGACATACAAACTAAAGAATTACAAAAACAAATTACAAAAATTCAAA
ATTTTCGGGTTTATTACAGGGACAGCAGAGATCCAGTTTGGACTAGTCGTGAGGCTCCGGTGCCCGTCAG
TGGGCAGAGCGCACATCGCCCACAGTCCCCGAGAAGTTGGGGGGAGGGGTCGGCAATTGAACCGGTGCCT
AGAGAAGGTGGCGCGGGGTAAACTGGGAAAGTGATGTCGTGTACTGGCTCCGCCTTTTTCCCGAGGGTGG
GGGAGAACCGTATATAAGTGCAGTAGTCGCCGTGAACGTTCTTTTTCGCAACGGGTTTGCCGCCAGAACA
CAGGTAAGTGCCGTGTGTGGTTCCCGCGGGCCTGGCCTCTTTACGGGTTATGGCCCTTGCGTGCCTTGAA
TTACTTCCACCTGGCTGCAGTACGTGATTCTTGATCCCGAGCTTCGGGTTGGAAGTGGGTGGGAGAGTTC
GAGGCCTTGCGCTTAAGGAGCCCCTTCGCCTCGTGCTTGAGTTGAGGCCTGGCCTGGGCGCTGGGGCCGC
CGCGTGCGAATCTGGTGGCACCTTCGCGCCTGTCTCGCTGCTTTCGATAAGTCTCTAGCCATTTAAAATT
TTTGATGACCTGCTGCGACGCTTTTTTTCTGGCAAGATAGTCTTGTAAATGCGGGCCAAGATCTGCACAC
TGGTATTTCGGTTTTTGGGGCCGCGGGCGGCGACGGGGCCCGTGCGTCCCAGCGCACATGTTCGGCGAGG
CGGGGCCTGCGAGCGCGGCCACCGAGAATCGGACGGGGGTAGTCTCAAGCTGGCCGGCCTGCTCTGGTGC
CTGGCCTCGCGCCGCCGTGTATCGCCCCGCCCTGGGCGGCAAGGCTGGCCCGGTCGGCACCAGTTGCGTG
AGCGGAAAGATGGCCGCTTCCCGGCCCTGCTGCAGGGAGCTCAAAATGGAGGACGCGGCGCTCGGGAGAG
CGGGCGGGTGAGTCACCCACACAAAGGAAAAGGGCCTTTCCGTCCTCAGCCGTCGCTTCATGTGACTCCA
CGGAGTACCGGGCGCCGTCCAGGCACCTCGATTAGTTCTCGAGCTTTTGGAGTACGTCGTCTTTAGGTTG
GGGGGAGGGGTTTTATGCGATGGAGTTTCCCCACACTGAGTGGGTGGAGACTGAAGTTAGGCCAGCTTGG
CACTTGATGTAATTCTCCTTGGAATTTGCCCTTTTTGAGTTTGGATCTTGGTTCATTCTCAAGCCTCAGA
CAGTGGTTCAAAGTTTTTTTCTTCCATTTCAGGTGTCGTGAAGCGGCCAATTCGCCCTTTTCTCTAGCAG
CACTGGGCGTCCCTTTCAGCAAGACGATGGCTGTGCTCAGGCAGCTGGCGCTCCTCCTCTGGAAGAACTA
CACCCTGCAGAAGCGGAAGGTCCTGGTGACGGTCCTGGAACTCTTCCTGCCATTGCTGTTTTCTGGGATC
CTCATCTGGCTCCGCTTGAAGATTCAGTCGGAAAATGTGCCCAACGCCACCATCTACCCGGGCCAGTCCA
TCCAGGAGCTGCCTCTGTTCTTCACCTTCCCTCCGCCAGGAGACACCTGGGAGCTTGCCTACATCCCTTC
TCACAGTGACGCTGCCAAGACCGTCACTGAGACAGTGCGCAGGGCACTTGTGATCAACATGCGAGTGCGC
GGCTTTCCCTCCGAGAAGGACTTTGAGGACTACATTAGGTACGACAACTGCTCGTCCAGCGTGCTGGCCG
CCGTGGTCTTCGAGCACCCCTTCAACCACAGCAAGGAGCCCCTGCCGCTGGCGGTGAAATATCACCTACG
GTTCAGTTACACACGGAGAAATTACATGTGGACCCAAACAGGCTCCTTTTTCCTGAAAGAGACAGAAGGC
TGGCACACTACTTCCCTTTTCCCGCTTTTCCCAAACCCAGGACCAAGGGAACCTACATCCCCTGATGGCG
GAGAACCTGGGTACATCCGGGAAGGCTTCCTGGCCGTGCAGCATGCTGTGGACCGGGCCATCATGGAGTA
CCATGCTGATGCCGCCACACGCCAGCTGTTCCAGAGACTGACGGTGACCATCAAGAGGTTCCCGTACCCG
CCGTTCATCGCAGACCCCTTCCTCGTGGCCATCCAGTACCAGCTGCCCCTGCTGCTGCTGCTCAGCTTCA
CCTACACCGCGCTCACCATTGCCCGTGCTGTCGTGCAGGAGAAGGAAAGGAGGCTGAAGGAGTACATGCG
CATGATGGGGCTCAGCAGCTGGCTGCACTGGAGTGCCTGGTTCCTCTTGTTCTTCCTCTTCCTCCTCATC
GCCGCCTCCTTCATGACCCTGCTCTTCTGTGTCAAGGTGAAGCCAAATGTAGCCGTGCTGTCCCGCAGCG
ACCCCTCCCTGGTGCTCGCCTTCCTGCTGTGCTTCGCCATCTCTACCATCTCCTTCAGCTTCATGGTCAG
CACCTTCTTCAGCAAAGCCAACATGGCAGCAGCCTTCGGAGGCTTCCTCTACTTCTTCACCTACATCCCC
TACTTCTTCGTGGCCCCTCGGTACAACTGGATGACTCTGAGCCAGAAGCTCTGCTCCTGCCTCCTGTCTA
ATGTCGCCATGGCAATGGGAGCCCAGCTCATTGGGAAATTTGAGGCGAAAGGCATGGGCATCCAGTGGCG
AGACCTCCTGAGTCCCGTCAACGTGGACGACGACTTCTGCTTCGGGCAGGTGCTGGGGATGCTGCTGCTG
GACTCTGTGCTCTATGGCCTGGTGACCTGGTACATGGAGGCCGTCTTCCCAGGGCAGTTCGGCGTGCCTC
AGCCCTGGTACTTCTTCATCATGCCCTCCTATTGGTGTGGGAAGCCAAGGGCGGTTGCAGGGAAGGAGGA
AGAAGACAGTGACCCCGAGAAAGCACTCAGAAACGAGTACTTTGAAGCCGAGCCAGAGGACCTGGTGGCG
GGGATCAAGATCAAGCACCTGTCCAAGGTGTTCAGGGTGGGAAATAAGGACAGGGCGGCCGTCAGAGACC
TGAACCTCAACCTGTACGAGGGACAGATCACCGTCCTGCTGGGCCACAACGGTGCCGGGAAGACCACCAC
CCTCTCCATGCTCACAGGTCTCTTTCCCCCGACCAGTGGACGGGCATACATCAGCGGGTATGAAATTTCC
CAGGACATGGTTCAGATCCGGAAGAGCCTGGGCCTGTGCCCGCAGCACGACATCCTGTTTGACAACTTGA
CAGTCGCAGAGCACCTTTATTTCTACGCCCAGCTGAAGGGCCTGTCACGTCAGAAGTGCCCTGAAGAAGT
CAAGCAGATGCTGCACATCATCGGCCTGGAGGACAAGTGGAACTCACGGAGCCGCTTCCTGAGCGGGGGC
ATGAGGCGCAAGCTCTCCATCGGCATCGCCCTCATCGCAGGCTCCAAGGTGCTGATACTGGACAAGCCCA
CCTCGGGCATGGACGCCATCTCCAGGAGGGCCATCTGGGATCTTCTTCAGCGGCAGAAAAGTGACCGCAC
CATCGTGCTGACCACCCACTTCATGGACGAGGCTGACCTGCTGGGAGACCGCATCGCCATCATGGCCAAG
GGGGAGCTGCAGTGCTGCGGGTCCTCGCTGTTCCTCAAGCAGAAATACGGTGCCGGCTATCACATGACGC
TGGTGAAGGAGCCGCACTGCAACCCGGAAGACATCTCCCAGCTGGTCCACCACCACGTGCCCAACGCCAC
GCTGGAGAGCAGCGCTGGGGCCGAGCTGTCTTTCATCCTTCCCAGAGAGAGCACGCACAGGTTTGAAGGT
CTCTTTGCTAAACTGGAGAAGAAGCAGAAAGAGCTGGGCATTGCCAGCTTTGGGGCATCCATCACCACCA
TGGAGGAAGTCTTCCTTCGGGTCGGGAAGCTGGTGGACAGCAGTATGGACATCCAGGCCATCCAGCTCCC
TGCCCTGCAGTACCAGCACGAGAGGCGCGCCAGCGACTGGGCTGTGGACAGCAACCTCTGTGGGGCCATG
GACCCCTCCGACGGCATTGGAGCCCTCATCGAGGAGGAGCGCACCGCTGTCAAGCTCAACACTGGGCTCG
CCCTGCACTGCCAGCAATTCTGGGCCATGTTCCTGAAGAAGGCCGCATACAGCTGGCGCGAGTGGAAAAT
GGTGGCGGCACAGGTCCTGGTGCCTCTGACCTGCGTCACCCTGGCCCTCCTGGCCATCAACTACTCCTCG
GAGCTCTTCGACGACCCCATGCTGAGGCTGACCTTGGGCGAGTACGGCAGAACCGTCGTGCCCTTCTCAG
TTCCCGGGACCTCCCAGCTGGGTCAGCAGCTGTCAGAGCATCTGAAAGACGCACTGCAGGCTGAGGGACA
GGAGCCCCGCGAGGTGCTCGGTGACCTGGAGGAGTTCTTGATCTTCAGGGCTTCTGTGGAGGGGGGCGGC
TTTAATGAGCGGTGCCTTGTGGCAGCGTCCTTCAGAGATGTGGGAGAGCGCACGGTCGTCAACGCCTTGT
TCAACAACCAGGCGTACCACTCTCCAGCCACTGCCCTGGCCGTCGTGGACAACCTTCTGTTCAAGCTGCT
GTGCGGGCCTCACGCCTCCATTGTGGTCTCCAACTTCCCCCAGCCCCGGAGCGCCCTGCAGGCTGCCAAG
GACCAGTTTAACGAGGGCCGGAAGGGATTCGACATTGCCCTCAACCTGCTCTTCGCCATGGCATTCTTGG
CCAGCACGTTCTCCATCCTGGCGGTCAGCGAGAGGGCCGTGCAGGCCAAGCATGTGCAGTTTGTGAGTGG
AGTCCACGTGGCCAGTTTCTGGCTCTCTGCTCTGCTGTGGGACCTCATCTCCTTCCTCATCCCCAGTCTG
CTGCTGCTGGTGGTGTTTAAGGCCTTCGACGTGCGTGCCTTCACGCGGGACGGCCACATGGCTGACACCC
TGCTGCTGCTCCTGCTCTACGGCTGGGCCATCATCCCCCTCATGTACCTGATGAACTTCTTCTTCTTGGG
GGCGGCCACTGCCTACACGAGGCTGACCATCTTCAACATCCTGTCAGGCATCGCCACCTTCCTGATGGTC
ACCATCATGCGCATCCCAGCTGTAAAACTGGAAGAACTTTCCAAAACCCTGGATCACGTGTTCCTGGTGC
TGCCCAACCACTGTCTGGGGATGGCAGTCAGCAGTTTCTACGAGAACTACGAGACGCGGAGGTACTGCAC
CTCCTCCGAGGTCGCCGCCCACTACTGCAAGAAATATAACATCCAGTACCAGGAGAACTTCTATGCCTGG
AGCGCCCCGGGGGTCGGCCGGTTTGTGGCCTCCATGGCCGCCTCAGGGTGCGCCTACCTCATCCTGCTCT
TCCTCATCGAGACCAACCTGCTTCAGAGACTCAGGGGCATCCTCTGCGCCCTCCGGAGGAGGCGGACACT
GACAGAATTATACACCCGGATGCCTGTGCTTCCTGAGGACCAAGATGTAGCGGACGAGAGGACCCGCATC
CTGGCCCCCAGCCCGGACTCCCTGCTCCACACACCTCTGATTATCAAGGAGCTCTCCAAGGTGTACGAGC
AGCGGGTGCCCCTCCTGGCCGTGGACAGGCTCTCCCTCGCGGTGCAGAAAGGGGAGTGCTTCGGCCTGCT
GGGCTTCAATGGAGCCGGGAAGACCACGACTTTCAAAATGCTGACCGGGGAGGAGAGCCTCACTTCTGGG
GATGCCTTTGTCGGGGGTCACAGAATCAGCTCTGATGTCGGAAAGGTGCGGCAGCGGATCGGCTACTGCC
CGCAGTTTGATGCCTTGCTGGACCACATGACAGGCCGGGAGATGCTGGTCATGTACGCTCGGCTCCGGGG
CATCCCTGAGCGCCACATCGGGGCCTGCGTGGAGAACACTCTGCGGGGCCTGCTGCTGGAGCCACATGCC
AACAAGCTGGTCAGGACGTACAGTGGTGGTAACAAGCGGAAGCTGAGCACCGGCATCGCCCTGATCGGAG
AGCCTGCTGTCATCTTCCTGGACGAGCCGTCCACTGGCATGGACCCCGTGGCCCGGCGCCTGCTTTGGGA
CACCGTGGCACGAGCCCGAGAGTCTGGCAAGGCCATCATCATCACCTCCCACAGCATGGAGGAGTGTGAG
GCCCTGTGCACCCGGCTGGCCATCATGGTGCAGGGGCAGTTCAAGTGCCTGGGCAGCCCCCAGCACCTCA
AGAGCAAGTTCGGCAGCGGCTACTCCCTGCGGGCCAAGGTGCAGAGTGAAGGGCAACAGGAGGCGCTGGA
GGAGTTCAAGGCCTTCGTGGACCTGACCTTTCCAGGCAGCGTCCTGGAAGATGAGCACCAAGGCATGGTC
CATTACCACCTGCCGGGCCGTGACCTCAGCTGGGCGAAGGTTTTCGGTATTCTGGAGAAAGCCAAGGAAA
AGTACGGCGTGGACGACTACTCCGTGAGCCAGATCTCGCTGGAACAGGTCTTCCTGAGCTTCGCCCACCT
GCAGCCGCCCACCGCAGAGGAGGGGCGACCGGTCATGGTGAGCAAGGGCGCCGAGCTGTTCACCGGCATC
GTGCCCATCCTGATCGAGCTGAATGGCGATGTGAATGGCCACAAGTTCAGCGTGAGCGGCGAGGGCGAGG
GCGATGCCACCTACGGCAAGCTGACCCTGAAGTTCATCTGCACCACCGGCAAGCTGCCTGTGCCCTGGCC
CACCCTGGTGACCACCCTGAGCTACGGCGTGCAGTGCTTCTCACGCTACCCCGATCACATGAAGCAGCAC
GACTTCTTCAAGAGCGCCATGCCTGAGGGCTACATCCAGGAGCGCACCATCTTCTTCGAGGATGACGGCA
ACTACAAGTCGCGCGCCGAGGTGAAGTTCGAGGGCGATACCCTGGTGAATCGCATCGAGCTGACCGGCAC
CGATTTCAAGGAGGATGGCAACATCCTGGGCAATAAGATGGAGTACAACTACAACGCCCACAATGTGTAC
ATCATGACCGACAAGGCCAAGAATGGCATCAAGGTGAACTTCAAGATCCGCCACAACATCGAGGATGGCA
GCGTGCAGCTGGCCGACCACTACCAGCAGAATACCCCCATCGGCGATGGCCCTGTGCTGCTGCCCGATAA
CCACTACCTGTCCACCCAGAGCGCCCTGTCCAAGGACCCCAACGAGAAGCGCGATCACATGATCTACTTC
GGCTTCGTGACCGCCGCCGCCATCACCCACGGCATGGATGAGCTGTACAAGTGAGCGGCCGATCCTAATC
AACCTCTGGATTACAAAATTTGTGAAAGATTGACTGGTATTCTTAACTATGTTGCTCCTTTTACGCTATG
TGGATACGCTGCTTTAATGCCTTTGTATCATGCTATTGCTTCCCGTATGGCTTTCATTTTCTCCTCCTTG
TATAAATCCTGGTTGCTGTCTCTTTATGAGGAGTTGTGGCCCGTTGTCAGGCAACGTGGCGTGGTGTGCA
CTGTGTTTGCTGACGCAACCCCCACTGGTTGGGGCATTGCCACCACCTGTCAGCTCCTTTCCGGGACTTT
CGCTTTCCCCCTCCCTATTGCCACGGCGGAACTCATCGCCGCCTGCCTTGCCCGCTGCTGGACAGGGGCT
CGGCTGTTGGGCACTGACAATTCCGTGGTGTTGTCGGGGAAATCATCGTCCTTTCCTTGGCTGCTCGCCT
GTGTTGCCACCTGGATTCTGCGCGGGACGTCCTTCTGCTACGTCCCTTCGGCCCTCAATCCAGCGGACCT
TCCTTCCCGCGGCCTGCTGCCGGCTCTGCGGCCTCTTCCGCGTCTTCGCCTTCGCCCTCAGACGAGTCGG
ATCTCCCTTTGGGCCGCCTCCCCGCCTGAGATCCTTTAAGACCAATGACTTACAAGGCAGCTGTAGATCT
TAGCCACTTTTTAAAAGAAAAGGGGGGACTGGAAGGGCTAATTCACTCCCAACGAAGACAAGATCTGCTT
TTTGCTTGTACTGGGTCTCTCTGGTTAGACCAGATCTGAGCCTGGGAGCTCTCTGGCTAACTAGGGAACC
CACTGCTTAAGCCTCAATAAAGCTTGCCTTGAGTGCTTCAAGTAGTGTGTGCCCGTCTGTTGTGTGACTC
TGGTAACTAGAGATCCCTCAGACCCTTTTAGTCAGTGTGGAAAATCTCTAGCAGTAGTAGTTCATGTCAT
CTTATTATTCAGTATTTATAACTTGCAAAGAAATGAATATCAGAGAGTGAGAGGCCCGGGTTAATTAAGG
AAAGGGCTAGATCATTCTTGAAGACGAAAGGGCCTCGTGATACGCCTATTTTTATAGGTTAATGTCATGA
TAATAATGGTTTCTTAGACGTCAGGTGGCACTTTTCGGGGAAATGTGCGCGGAACCCCTATTTGTTTATT
TTTCTAAATACATTCAAATATGTATCCGCTCATGAGACAATAACCCTGATAAATGCTTCAATAATATTGA
AAAAGGAAGAGTATGAGTATTCAACATTTCCGTGTCGCCCTTATTCCCTTTTTTGCGGCATTTTGCCTTC
CTGTTTTTGCTCACCCAGAAACGCTGGTGAAAGTAAAAGATGCTGAAGATCAGTTGGGTGCACGAGTGGG
TTACATCGAACTGGATCTCAACAGCGGTAAGATCCTTGAGAGTTTTCGCCCCGAAGAACGTTTTCCAATG
ATGAGCACTTTTAAAGTTCTGCTATGTGGCGCGGTATTATCCCGTGTTGACGCCGGGCAAGAGCAACTCG
GTCGCCGCATACACTATTCTCAGAATGACTTGGTTGAGTACTCACCAGTCACAGAAAAGCATCTTACGGA
TGGCATGACAGTAAGAGAATTATGCAGTGCTGCCATAACCATGAGTGATAACACTGCGGCCAACTTACTT
CTGACAACGATCGGAGGACCGAAGGAGCTAACCGCTTTTTTGCACAACATGGGGGATCATGTAACTCGCC
TTGATCGTTGGGAACCGGAGCTGAATGAAGCCATACCAAACGACGAGCGTGACACCACGATGCCTGTAGC
AATGGCAACAACGTTGCGCAAACTATTAACTGGCGAACTACTTACTCTAGCTTCCCGGCAACAATTAATA
GACTGGATGGAGGCGGATAAAGTTGCAGGACCACTTCTGCGCTCGGCCCTTCCGGCTGGCTGGTTTATTG
CTGATAAATCTGGAGCCGGTGAGCGTGGGTCTCGCGGTATCATTGCAGCACTGGGGCCAGATGGTAAGCC
CTCCCGTATCGTAGTTATCTACACGACGGGGAGTCAGGCAACTATGGATGAACGAAATAGACAGATCGCT
GAGATAGGTGCCTCACTGATTAAGCATTGGTAACTGTCAGACCAAGTTTACTCATATATACTTTAGATTG
ATTTAAAACTTCATTTTTAATTTAAAAGGATCTAGGTGAAGATCCTTTTTGATAATCTCATGACCAAAAT
CCCTTAACGTGAGTTTTCGTTCCACTGAGCGTCAGACCCCGTAGAAAAGATCAAAGGATCTTCTTGAGAT
CCTTTTTTTCTGCGCGTAATCTGCTGCTTGCAAACAAAAAAACCACCGCTACCAGCGGTGGTTTGTTTGC
CGGATCAAGAGCTACCAACTCTTTTTCCGAAGGTAACTGGCTTCAGCAGAGCGCAGATACCAAATACTGT
TCTTCTAGTGTAGCCGTAGTTAGGCCACCACTTCAAGAACTCTGTAGCACCGCCTACATACCTCGCTCTG
CTAATCCTGTTACCAGTGGCTGCTGCCAGTGGCGATAAGTCGTGTCTTACCGGGTTGGACTCAAGACGAT
AGTTACCGGATAAGGCGCAGCGGTCGGGCTGAACGGGGGGTTCGTGCACACAGCCCAGCTTGGAGCGAAC
GACCTACACCGAACTGAGATACCTACAGCGTGAGCTATGAGAAAGCGCCACGCTTCCCGAAGGGAGAAAG
GCGGACAGGTATCCGGTAAGCGGCAGGGTCGGAACAGGAGAGCGCACGAGGGAGCTTCCAGGGGGAAACG
CCTGGTATCTTTATAGTCCTGTCGGGTTTCGCCACCTCTGACTTGAGCGTCGATTTTTGTGATGCTCGTC
AGGGGGGCGGAGCCTATGGAAAAACGCCAGCAACGCGGCCTTTTTACGGTTCCTGGCCTTTTGCTGGCCT
TTTGCTCACATGTTCTTTCCTGCGTTATCCCCTGATTCTGTGGATAACCGTATTACCGCCTTTGAGTGAG
CTGATACCGCTCGCCGCAGCCGAACGACCGAGCGCAGCGAGTCAGTGAGCGAGGAAGCGGAAGAGCGCCC
AATACGCAAACCGCCTCTCCCCGCGCGTTGGCCGATTCATTAATGCAGCAAGCTCATGGCTGACTAATTT
TTTTTATTTATGCAGAGGCCGAGGCCGCCTCGGCCTCTGAGCTATTCCAGAAGTAGTGAGGAGGCTTTTT
TGGAGGCCTAGGCTTTTGCAAAAAGCTCCCCGTGGCACGACAGGTTTCCCGACTGGAAAGCGGGCAGTGA
GCGCAACGCAATTAATGTGAGTTAGCTCACTCATTAGGCACCCCAGGCTTTACACTTTATGCTTCCGGCT
CGTATGTTGTGTGGAATTGTGAGCGGATAACAATTTCACACAGGAAACAGCTATGACATGATTACGAATT
TCACAAATAAAGCATTTTTTTCACTGCATTCTAGTTGTGGTTTGTCCAAACTCATCAATGTATCTTATCA
TGTCTGGATCAACTGGATAACTCAAGCTAACCAAAATCATCCCAAACTTCCCACCCCATACCCTATTACC
ACTGCCAATTACCTGTGGTTTCATTTACTCTAAACCTGTGATTCCTCTGAATTATTTTCATTTTAAAGAA
ATTGTATTTGTTAAATATGTACTACAAACTTAGTAGT
